>Addgene plasmid #112774 | pRK5 Flag RagC(GD)/RagB(CTD) chimera | addgene full sequence | sequence record 225008 | Addgene NGS Result
TTCGAGCTCGCCCGACATTGATTATTGACTAGTTATTAATAGTAATCAATTACGGGGTCATTAGTTCATA
GCCCATATATGGAGTTCCGCGTTACATAACTTACGGTAAATGGCCCGCCTGGCTGACCGCCCAACGACCC
CCGCCCATTGACGTCAATAATGACGTATGTTCCCATAGTAACGCCAATAGGGACTTTCCATTGACGTCAA
TGGGTGGAGTATTTACGGTAAACTGCCCACTTGGCAGTACATCAAGTGTATCATATGCCAAGTACGCCCC
CTATTGACGTCAATGACGGTAAATGGCCCGCCTGGCATTATGCCCAGTACATGACCTTATGGGACTTTCC
TACTTGGCAGTACATCTACGTATTAGTCATCGCTATTACCATGGTGATGCGGTTTTGGCAGTACATCAAT
GGGCGTGGATAGCGGTTTGACTCACGGGGATTTCCAAGTCTCCACCCCATTGACGTCAATGGGAGTTTGT
TTTGGCACCAAAATCAACGGGACTTTCCAAAATGTCGTAACAACTCCGCCCCATTGACGCAAATGGGCGG
TAGGCGTGTACGGTGGGAGGTCTATATAAGCAGAGCTCGTTTAGTGAACCGTCAGATCGCCTGGAGACGC
CATCCACGCTGTTTTGACCTCCATAGAAGACACCGGGACCGATCCAGCCTCCGCGGCCGGGAACGGTGCA
TTGGAACGCGGATTCCCCGTGCCAAGAGTGACGTAAGTACCGCCTATAGAGTCTATAGGCCCACCCCCTT
GGCTTCGTTAGAACGCGGCTACAATTAATACATAACCTTATGTATCATACACATACGATTTAGGTGACAC
TATAGAATAACATCCACTTTGCCTTTCTCTCCACAGGTGTCCACTCCCAGGTCCAACTGCACCTCGGTTC
TATCGATTGAATTCACCATGGAAATGGACTACAAGGATGACGATGACAAGGGTGGTGGTGGTGGTGTCGA
CATGAGCCTGCAGTATGGCGCCGAGGAGACCCCTCTGGCCGGATCCTACGGAGCAGCAGACTCTTTCCCA
AAGGATTTTGGCTATGGCGTGGAAGAGGAGGAGGAGGAGGCAGCAGCAGCAGGAGGAGGAGTGGGAGCCG
GCGCCGGCGGCGGCTGTGGCCCAGGCGGCGCCGACAGCTCCAAGCCAAGGATCCTGCTGATGGGACTGCG
GAGATCTGGCAAGTCTAGCATCCAGAAGGTGGTGTTCCACAAGATGTCTCCCAATGAGACCCTGTTTCTG
GAGAGCACAAACAAGATCTACAAGGACGACATCAGCAACTCCTCTTTCGTGAATTTTCAGATCTGGGACT
TCCCTGGCCAGATGGACTTCTTTGATCCAACCTTCGATTATGAGATGATCTTTAGGGGCACAGGCGCCCT
GATCTACGTGATCGACGCCCAGGACGATTATATGGAGGCCCTGACCCGCCTGCACATCACAGTGAGCAAG
GCCTACAAGGTGAACCCTGACATGAATTTCGAGGTGTTTATCCACAAGGTGGATGGCCTGTCCGACGATC
ACAAGATCGAGACCCAGAGGGACATCCACCAGCGCGCCAATGACGATCTGGCCGATGCCGGCCTGGAGAA
GCTGCACCTGTCCTTCTACCTGACCTCTATCTATGATCACAGCATCTTCGAGGCCTTTTCCAAGGTGGTG
CAGAAGCTGATCCCCAATGTTCAGCAGCTGGAAATGAACCTAAGGAATTTTGCTGAAATTATCGAAGCTG
ATGAAGTACTTCTTTTTGAGAGAGCTACTTTTCTGGTAATTTCTCACTATCAGTGTAAAGAGCAGCGTGA
TGCCCATAGATTTGAGAAAATAAGCAACATTATTAAGCAGTTCAAGCTGAGCTGCAGCAAGCTGGCTGCC
TCTTTCCAGAGTATGGAAGTCAGGAACTCTAACTTCGCTGCTTTCATTGACATCTTTACATCCAACACTT
ATGTGATGGTTGTGATGTCTGATCCGTCCATTCCTTCTGCAGCTACTCTGATCAACATCCGCAATGCCAG
GAAACACTTTGAAAAGCTGGAAAGAGTGGATGGACCAAAGCAGTGTCTTCTCATGCGCTAAGCGGCCGCT
AAGTAAGTAAGGATCCCCAGCTTGGCCGCCATGGCCCAACTTGTTTATTGCAGCTTATAATGGTTACAAA
TAAAGCAATAGCATCACAAATTTCACAAATAAAGCATTTTTTTCACTGCATTCTAGTTGTGGTTTGTCCA
AACTCATCAATGTATCTTATCATGTCTGGATCGGGAATTAATTCGGCGCAGCACCATGGCCTGAAATAAC
CTCTGAAAGAGGAACTTGGTTAGGTACCTTCTGAGGCGGAAAGAACCAGCTGTGGAATGTGTGTCAGTTA
GGGTGTGGAAAGTCCCCAGGCTCCCCAGCAGGCAGAAGTATGCAAAGCATGCATCTCAATTAGTCAGCAA
CCAGGTGTGGAAAGTCCCCAGGCTCCCCAGCAGGCAGAAGTATGCAAAGCATGCATCTCAATTAGTCAGC
AACCATAGTCCCGCCCCTAACTCCGCCCATCCCGCCCCTAACTCCGCCCAGTTCCGCCCATTCTCCGCCC
CATGGCTGACTAATTTTTTTTATTTATGCAGAGGCCGAGGCCGCCTCGGCCTCTGAGCTATTCCAGAAGT
AGTGAGGAGGCTTTTTTGGAGGCCTAGGCTTTTGCAAAAAGCTGTTAACAGCTTGGCACTGGCCGTCGTT
TTACAACGTCGTGACTGGGAAAACCCTGGCGTTACCCAACTTAATCGCCTTGCAGCACATCCCCCTTTCG
CCAGCTGGCGTAATAGCGAAGAGGCCCGCACCGATCGCCCTTCCCAACAGTTGCGCAGCCTGAATGGCGA
ATGGCGCCTGATGCGGTATTTTCTCCTTACGCATCTGTGCGGTATTTCACACCGCATA
[142 nt withheld, positions 2929-3070]
C
[141 nt withheld, positions 3072-3212]
CCTTTGACGTTGGAGTCCACGTTCTTT
[37 nt withheld, positions 3240-3276]
ACCCTATCTCGGGCTATTCTTTTGATTTATAAGGGATTTTGCCGATTTCGGCCTATTGGTTAAAAAATGA
GCTGATTTAACAAAAATTTAACGCGAATTTTAACAAAATATTAACGTTTACAATTTTATGGTGCACTCTC
AGTACAATCTGCTCTGATGCCGCATAGTTAAGCCAGCCCCGACACCCGCCAACACCCGCTGACGCGCCCT
GACGGGCTTGTCTGCTCCCGGCATCCGCTTACAGACAAGCTGTGACCGTCTCCGGGAGCTGCATGTGTCA
GAGGTTTTCACCGTCATCACCGAAACGCGCGAGACGAAAGGGCCTCGTGATACGCCTATTTTTATAGGTT
AATGTCATGATAATAATGGTTTCTTAGACGTCAGGTGGCACTTTTCGGGGAAATGTGCGCGGAACCCCTA
TTTGTTTATTTTTCTAAATACATTCAAATATGTATCCGCTCATGAGACAATAACCCTGATAAATGCTTCA
ATAATATTGAAAAAGGAAGAGTATGAGTATTCAACATTTCCGTGTCGCCCTTATTCCCTTTTTTGCGGCA
TTTTGCCTTCCTGTTTTTGCTCACCCAGAAACGCTGGTGAAAGTAAAAGATGCTGAAGATCAGTTGGGTG
CACGAGTGGGTTACATCGAACTGGATCTCAACAGCGGTAAGATCCTTGAGAGTTTTCGCCCCGAAGAACG
TTTTCCAATGATGAGCACTTTTAAAGTTCTGCTATGTGGCGCGGTATTATCCCGTATTGACGCCGGGCAA
GAGCAACTCGGTCGCCGCATACACTATTCTCAGAATGACTTGGTTGAGTACTCACCAGTCACAGAAAAGC
ATCTTACGGATGGCATGACAGTAAGAGAATTATGCAGTGCTGCCATAACCATGAGTGATAACACTGCGGC
CAACTTACTTCTGACAACGATCGGAGGACCGAAGGAGCTAACCGCTTTTTTGCACAACATGGGGGATCAT
GTAACTCGCCTTGATCGTTGGGAACCGGAGCTGAATGAAGCCATACCAAACGACGAGCGTGACACCACGA
TGCCTGTAGCAATGGCAACAACGTTGCGCAAACTATTAACTGGCGAACTACTTACTCTAGCTTCCCGGCA
ACAATTAATAGACTGGATGGAGGCGGATAAAGTTGCAGGACCACTTCTGCGCTCGGCCCTTCCGGCTGGC
TGGTTTATTGCTGATAAATCTGGAGCCGGTGAGCGTGGGTCTCGCGGTATCATTGCAGCACTGGGGCCAG
ATGGTAAGCCCTCCCGTATCGTAGTTATCTACACGACGGGGAGTCAGGCAACTATGGATGAACGAAATAG
ACAGATCGCTGAGATAGGTGCCTCACTGATTAAGCATTGGTAACTGTCAGACCAAGTTTACTCATATATA
CTTTAGATTGATTTAAAACTTCATTTTTAATTTAAAAGGATCTAGGTGAAGATCCTTTTTGATAATCTCA
TGACCAAAATCCCTTAACGTGAGTTTTCGTTCCACTGAGCGTCAGACCCCGTAGAAAAGATCAAAGGATC
TTCTTGAGATCCTTTTTTTCTGCGCGTAATCTGCTGCTTGCAAACAAAAAAACCACCGCTACCAGCGGTG
GTTTGTTTGCCGGATCAAGAGCTACCAACTCTTTTTCCGAAGGTAACTGGCTTCAGCAGAGCGCAGATAC
CAAATACTGTTCTTCTAGTGTAGCCGTAGTTAGGCCACCACTTCAAGAACTCTGTAGCACCGCCTACATA
CCTCGCTCTGCTAATCCTGTTACCAGTGGCTGCTGCCAGTGGCGATAAGTCGTGTCTTACCGGGTTGGAC
TCAAGACGATAGTTACCGGATAAGGCGCAGCGGTCGGGCTGAACGGGGGGTTCGTGCACACAGCCCAGCT
TGGAGCGAACGACCTACACCGAACTGAGATACCTACAGCGTGAGCTATGAGAAAGCGCCACGCTTCCCGA
AGGGAGAAAGGCGGACAGGTATCCGGTAAGCGGCAGGGTCGGAACAGGAGAGCGCACGAGGGAGCTTCCA
GGGGGAAACGCCTGGTATCTTTATAGTCCTGTCGGGTTTCGCCACCTCTGACTTGAGCGTCGATTTTTGT
GATGCTCGTCAGGGGGGCGGAGCCTATGGAAAAACGCCAGCAACGCGGCCTTTTTACGGTTCCTGGCCTT
TTGCTGGCCTTTTGCTCACATGTTCTTTCCTGCGTTATCCCCTGATTCTGTGGATAACCGTATTACCGCC
TTTGAGTGAGCTGATACCGCTCGCCGCAGCCGAACGACCGAGCGCAGCGAGTCAGTGAGCGAGGAAGCGG
AAGAGCGCCCAATACGCAAACCGCCTCTCCCCGCGCGTTGGCCGATTCATTAATGCAGCTGGCACGACAG
GTTTCCCGACTGGAAAGCGGGCAGTGAGCGCAACGCAATTAATGTGAGTTAGCTCACTCATTAGGCACCC
CAGGCTTTACACTTTATGCTTCCGGCTCGTATGTTGTGTGGAATTGTGAGCGGATAACAATTTCACACAG
GAAACAGCTATGACATGATTACGAATTAA
Features (pLannotate 1.2.2; 21 found; start..end, strand, type, name):
     14..393     +  enhancer       CMV enhancer: human cytomegalovirus immediate early enhancer
    394..597     +  promoter       CMV promoter: human cytomegalovirus (CMV) immediate early promoter
    733..776     +  intron         CMV intron (fragment): modified intron A from human cytomegalovirus
    828..846     +  promoter       SP6 promoter: promoter for bacteriophage SP6 RNA polymerase
    850..887     +  CDS            IgH signal sequence (fragment): signal sequence from the mouse immunoglobulin heavy chain variable region
    940..960     +  CDS            FLAG (fragment): FLAG® epitope tag, followed by an enterokinase cleavage site
   1162..2088    +  CDS            RRAGA: RRAGA_HUMAN - Experimental evidence at protein level: Swiss-Prot protein existence level 1. (Microbial infection) May alternatively act as a cellular target for adenovirus E3-14.7K, an inhibitor of TNF-alpha functions, thereby affecting cell death. From Homo sapiens (Human).
   2138..2272    +  polyA_signal   SV40 poly(A) signal: SV40 polyadenylation signal
   2341..2698    +  promoter       SV40 promoter: SV40 enhancer and early promoter
   2717..2871    +  CDS            lacZα (fragment): LacZα fragment of β-galactosidase; lacZ fragment
   2877..2928    -  misc_feature   bom (fragment): basis of mobility region from pBR322
   2947..3327    +  rep_origin     M13 ori (sequence partly withheld): M13 bacteriophage origin of replication; arrow indicates direction of (+) strand synthesis
   3403..3452    -  misc_feature   bom (fragment): basis of mobility region from pBR322
   3554..3589    -  CDS            rop (fragment): Rop protein, which maintains plasmids at low copy number; rop
   3684..3788    +  promoter       AmpR promoter: bla
   3789..4649    +  CDS            AmpR: β-lactamase; bla; confers resistance to ampicillin, carbenicillin, and related antibiotics
   4820..5408    +  rep_origin     ori: high-copy-number ColE1/pMB1/pBR322/pUC origin of replication
   5591..5683    +  CDS            lacI (fragment): lac repressor; lacI; The lac repressor binds to the lac operator to inhibit transcription in E. coli. This inhibition can be relieved by adding lactose or isopropyl-β-D-thiogalactopyranoside (IPTG).
   5696..5717    +  protein_bind   CAP binding site: CAP binding activates transcription in the presence of cAMP. E. coli catabolite activator protein
   5732..5762    +  promoter       lac promoter: promoter for the E. coli lac operon
   5770..5786    +  protein_bind   lac operator: The lac repressor binds to the lac operator to inhibit transcription in E. coli. This inhibition can be relieved by adding lactose or isopropyl-β-D-thiogalactopyranoside (IPTG). lac repressor encoded by lacI
