[The description below was written by a language model from this plasmid's Addgene catalogue record and pLannotate feature annotations shown in this document.]
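Description:
pRK5 Flag RagC(GD)/RagB(CTD) chimera is a mammalian expression plasmid of about 5.8 kb built on the pRK5 backbone. It is maintained in E. coli through a high-copy ColE1/pUC-type origin and selected with ampicillin via the β-lactamase (AmpR) gene. An M13 phage origin is also annotated. So are backbone remnants with no evident role in expression: lac promoter/operator and lacZα pieces, and fragments of bom, rop and lacI.

The expression cassette is driven by the human cytomegalovirus immediate-early enhancer and promoter, followed by a fragment of CMV intron A and an SP6 promoter that could support in vitro transcription. Downstream lies an N-terminal FLAG epitope fused to a chimeric human Rag GTPase. According to the catalogue entry, this chimera joins the nucleotide-binding G domain of RagC to the C-terminal domain of RagB. An SV40 polyadenylation signal terminates the transcript, and an SV40 enhancer/early promoter region sits just beyond it.

The automated annotation labels the coding region as RRAGA rather than RagB or RagC, and begins that match some distance after the FLAG tag. This may reflect homology among the Rag family members rather than a different insert, but the table does not delineate the two domains or their junction. A short fragment called as an IgH signal sequence upstream of the tag is likewise only a partial match. The cloning sites are not recorded.

The construct is intended for expressing the epitope-tagged domain-swap protein in mammalian cells. The associated work concerns nutrient-regulated mTORC1 activation through the Rag GTPase–Ragulator lysosomal scaffold, which suggests use in assigning functions to individual Rag domains.
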