Addgene plasmid #112774: pRK5 Flag RagC(GD)/RagB(CTD) chimera
Purpose: express Flag-RagC (G domain) fused with with RagB (C terminal domain)
Depositing lab: Roberto Zoncu. Depositing organization: University of California, Berkeley. Publication: A nutrient-induced affinity switch controls mTORC1 activation by its Rag GTPase-Ragulator lysosomal scaffold. Lawrence RE, Cho KF, Rappold R, Thrun A, Tofaute M, Kim DJ, Moldavski O, Hurley JH, Zoncu R. Nat Cell Biol. 2018 Sep;20(9):1052-1063. doi: 10.1038/s41556-018-0148-6. Epub 2018 Jul 30. PubMed 30061680.
Backbone
  Vector backbone: pRK5
  Vector type: Mammalian Expression
Growth in bacteria
  Bacterial resistance: Ampicillin, 100 μg/mL
  Growth temperature: 37°C
  Growth strain: DH5alpha
  Copy number: Unknown
Gene/Insert
  Gene/Insert name: Flag-RagC (G domain) fused with RagB (C terminal domain)
  Species: H. sapiens (human)
  Entrez Gene: RRAGB (a.k.a. RAGB, bA465E19.1)
  Tag / fusion protein: Flag (N terminal on insert)
  Cloning method: Restriction Enzyme; 5′ cloning site Unknown (unknown if destroyed); 3′ cloning site Unknown (unknown if destroyed)
Terms and licenses: Academic/Nonprofit Terms; Industry Terms: Not Available to Industry
How to cite: pRK5 Flag RagC(GD)/RagB(CTD) chimera was a gift from Roberto Zoncu (Addgene plasmid # 112774 ; http://n2t.net/addgene:112774 ; RRID:Addgene_112774)
